Addgene plasmid #130735: pMSCVbsd-PPARD-V254R
Purpose: Vector encoding PPARD cDNA for retroviral transduction
Depositing lab: Till Adhikary. Depositing organization: Philipps-Universitaet Marburg. Publication: PPARbeta/delta recruits NCOR and regulates transcription reinitiation of ANGPTL4. Legrand N, Bretscher CL, Zielke S, Wilke B, Daude M, Fritz B, Diederich WE, Adhikary T. Nucleic Acids Res. 2019 Oct 10;47(18):9573-9591. doi: 10.1093/nar/gkz685. PubMed 31428774.
Backbone
  Vector backbone: pMSCVbsd
  Vector type: Retroviral
  Selectable markers: Blasticidin
Growth in bacteria
  Bacterial resistance: Ampicillin, 100 μg/mL
  Growth temperature: 37°C
  Growth strain: NEB Stable
  Copy number: High Copy
Gene/Insert
  Gene/Insert name: PPARD V254R
  Species: H. sapiens (human)
  Mutation: V254R
  Entrez Gene: PPARD (a.k.a. FAAR, NR1C2, NUC1, NUCI, NUCII, PPARB)
  Cloning method: Restriction Enzyme; 5′ cloning site BglII (destroyed during cloning); 3′ cloning site XhoI (not destroyed)
  Sequencing primers: 5′ pMSCVseqfw (CCCTTGAACCTCCTCGTTCGACC); 3′ pMSCVseqrv (GAGACGTGCTACTTCCATTTGTC)
Terms and licenses: Academic/Nonprofit Terms; Industry Terms: Not Available to Industry
Depositor comments: Generated by PCR mutagenesis. Please visit https://www.biorxiv.org/content/10.1101/525576v2 for BioRxiv preprint.
How to cite: pMSCVbsd-PPARD-V254R was a gift from Till Adhikary (Addgene plasmid # 130735 ; http://n2t.net/addgene:130735 ; RRID:Addgene_130735)
