[The description below was written by a language model from this plasmid's Addgene catalogue record and pLannotate feature annotations shown in this document.]
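Description:
pMSCVbsd-PPARD-V254R is a gammaretroviral expression plasmid of 7,334 nt built on the pMSCVbsd (murine stem cell virus) backbone and intended for stable delivery of a mutant human PPARD cDNA into mammalian cells by retroviral transduction. In bacteria it is maintained through a high-copy ColE1/pUC-type origin and selected with ampicillin via the β-lactamase gene. The backbone also carries non-functional remnants of earlier cloning vectors, including fragments of lacI, lacZα, rop, bom and the tetracycline resistance gene, plus a short env fragment.

The proviral region begins with the 5' LTR of murine embryonic stem cell virus, followed by the Ψ packaging signal and a truncated gag segment lacking its start codon, which together direct encapsidation of the genomic RNA when gag, pol and env are supplied in trans by a packaging system. The 5' LTR also serves as the promoter for the insert, a full-length open reading frame for PPARD (PPARβ/δ, NR1C2), a ligand-activated nuclear receptor that binds fatty acids and regulates target gene transcription. The cDNA carries a V254R substitution made by PCR mutagenesis and was cloned between BglII (destroyed) and XhoI sites. No epitope tag or reporter is annotated. Downstream, an internal mouse PGK promoter drives blasticidin S deaminase, so transduced cells can be selected with blasticidin. The 3' LTR was matched by the automated annotation only as fragments of a ΔU3 Moloney LTR, which may reflect partial similarity rather than a true self-inactivating design.

The record does not state the functional effect of V254R. The associated work concerns PPARβ/δ recruitment of the NCOR corepressor and transcriptional regulation of ANGPTL4, suggesting use in comparing mutant and wild-type receptor function.
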