Features (pLannotate 1.2.2; 20 found; start..end, strand, type, name):
      1..517     +  LTR            5' LTR: 5' long terminal repeat from murine embryonic stem cell virus
    581..922     +  misc_feature   MESV Ψ: packaging signal of murine embryonic stem cell virus
    989..1405    +  CDS            gag (truncated): truncated Moloney murine leukemia virus (MMLV) gag gene lacking the start codon
   1482..2804    +  CDS            PPARD: PPARD_HUMAN - Also known as NR1C2, PPARB. Experimental evidence at protein level: Swiss-Prot protein existence level 1. Ligand-activated transcription factor. Receptor that binds peroxisome proliferators such as hypolipidemic drugs and fatty acids. Has a preference for poly-unsaturated fatty acids, such as gamma- linoleic acid and eicosapentanoic acid. Once activated by a ligand, the receptor binds to promoter elements of target genes. Regulates the peroxisomal beta-oxidation pathway of fatty acids. Functions as transcription activator for the acyl-CoA oxidase gene. Decreases expression of NPC
   2955..3454    +  promoter       PGK promoter: mouse phosphoglycerate kinase 1 promoter
   3475..3873    +  CDS            BSD: blasticidin S deaminase; Aspergillus terreus BSD; confers resistance to blasticidin
   3918..3952    +  LTR            3' LTR (ΔU3) (fragment): self-inactivating 3' long terminal repeat (LTR) from Moloney murine leukemia virus
   3949..4243    +  LTR            3' LTR (ΔU3) (fragment): self-inactivating 3' long terminal repeat (LTR) from Moloney murine leukemia virus
   4405..4421    -  protein_bind   lac operator: The lac repressor binds to the lac operator to inhibit transcription in E. coli. This inhibition can be relieved by adding lactose or isopropyl-β-D-thiogalactopyranoside (IPTG). lac repressor encoded by lacI
   4429..4459    -  promoter       lac promoter: promoter for the E. coli lac operon
   4474..4495    -  protein_bind   CAP binding site: CAP binding activates transcription in the presence of cAMP. E. coli catabolite activator protein
   4508..4600    -  CDS            lacI (fragment): lac repressor; lacI; The lac repressor binds to the lac operator to inhibit transcription in E. coli. This inhibition can be relieved by adding lactose or isopropyl-β-D-thiogalactopyranoside (IPTG).
   4783..5371    -  rep_origin     ori: high-copy-number ColE1/pMB1/pBR322/pUC origin of replication
   5542..6402    -  CDS            AmpR: β-lactamase; bla; confers resistance to ampicillin, carbenicillin, and related antibiotics
   6403..6507    -  promoter       AmpR promoter: bla
   6602..6637    +  CDS            rop (fragment): Rop protein, which maintains plasmids at low copy number; rop
   6739..6838    +  misc_feature   bom (fragment): basis of mobility region from pBR322
   6844..6993    -  CDS            lacZα (fragment): LacZα fragment of β-galactosidase; lacZ fragment
   6993..7194    -  CDS            TcR (fragment): tetracycline efflux protein; tet; confers resistance to tetracycline
   7195..7293    +  CDS            env (fragment): murine leukemia virus gPr80 envelope polyprotein precursor; env; proteolytically cleaved into gp70SU and p15TM subunits
>Addgene plasmid #130735 | pMSCVbsd-PPARD-V254R | addgene full sequence | sequence record 255564 | Addgene NGS Result
AATGAAAGACCCCACCTGTAGGTTTGGCAAGCTAGCTTAAGTAACGCCATTTTGCAAGGCATGGAAAATA
CATAACTGAGAATAGAGAAGTTCAGATCAAGGTTAGGAACAGAGAGACAGCAGAATATGGGCCAAACAGG
ATATCTGTGGTAAGCAGTTCCTGCCCCGGCTCAGGGCCAAGAACAGATGGTCCCCAGATGCGGTCCCGCC
CTCAGCAGTTTCTAGAGAACCATCAGATGTTTCCAGGGTGCCCCAAGGACCTGAAATGACCCTGTGCCTT
ATTTGAACTAACCAATCAGTTCGCTTCTCGCTTCTGTTCGCGCGCTTCTGCTCCCCGAGCTCAATAAAAG
AGCCCACAACCCCTCACTCGGCGCGCCAGTCCTCCGATAGACTGCGTCGCCCGGGTACCCGTATTCCCAA
TAAAGCCTCTTGCTGTTTGCATCCGAATCGTGGACTCGCTGATCCTTGGGAGGGTCTCCTCAGATTGATT
GACTGCCCACCTCGGGGGTCTTTCATTTGGAGGTTCCACCGAGATTTGGAGACCCCTGCCCAGGGACCAC
CGACCCCCCCGCCGGGAGGTAAGCTGGCCAGCGGTCGTTTCGTGTCTGTCTCTGTCTTTGTGCGTGTTTG
TGCCGGCATCTAATGTTTGCGCCTGCGTCTGTACTAGTTAGCTAACTAGCTCTGTATCTGGCGGACCCGT
GGTGGAACTGACGAGTTCTGAACACCCGGCCGCAACCCTGGGAGACGTCCCAGGGACTTTGGGGGCCGTT
TTTGTGGCCCGACCTGAGGAAGGGAGTCGATGTGGAATCCGACCCCGTCAGGATATGTGGTTCTGGTAGG
AGACGAGAACCTAAAACAGTTCCCGCCTCCGTCTGAATTTTTGCTTTCGGTTTGGAACCGAAGCCGCGCG
TCTTGTCTGCTGCAGCGCTGCAGCATCGTTCTGTGTTGTCTCTGTCTGACTGTGTTTCTGTATTTGTCTG
AAAATTAGGGCCAGACTGTTACCACTCCCTTAAGTTTGACCTTAGGTCACTGGAAAGATGTCGAGCGGAT
CGCTCACAACCAGTCGGTAGATGTCAAGAAGAGACGTTGGGTTACCTTCTGCTCTGCAGAATGGCCAACC
TTTAACGTCGGATGGCCGCGAGACGGCACCTTTAACCGAGACCTCATCACCCAGGTTAAGATCAAGGTCT
TTTCACCTGGCCCGCATGGACACCCAGACCAGGTCCCCTACATCGTGACCTGGGAAGCCTTGGCTTTTGA
CCCCCCTCCCTGGGTCAAGCCCTTTGTACACCCTAAGCCTCCGCCTCCTCTTCCTCCATCCGCCCCGTCT
CTCCCCCTTGAACCTCCTCGTTCGACCCCGCCTCGATCCTCCCTTTATCCAGCCCTCACTCCTTCTCTAG
GCGCCGGAATTAGATCCACTAGTAACGGCCGCCAGTGTGCTGGAATTCGCCCTTAGGTGTGGCGCCGAGG
GGAGATCAGCCATGGAGCAGCCACAGGAGGAAGCCCCTGAGGTCCGGGAAGAGGAGGAGAAAGAGGAAGT
GGCAGAGGCAGAAGGAGCCCCAGAGCTCAATGGGGGACCACAGCATGCACTTCCTTCCAGCAGCTACACA
GACCTCTCCCGGAGCTCCTCGCCACCCTCACTGCTGGACCAACTGCAGATGGGCTGTGACGGGGCCTCAT
GCGGCAGCCTCAACATGGAGTGCCGGGTGTGCGGGGACAAGGCATCGGGCTTCCACTACGGTGTTCATGC
ATGTGAGGGGTGCAAGGGCTTCTTCCGTCGTACGATCCGCATGAAGCTGGAGTACGAGAAGTGTGAGCGC
AGCTGCAAGATTCAGAAGAAGAACCGCAACAAGTGCCAGTACTGCCGCTTCCAGAAGTGCCTGGCACTGG
GCATGTCACACAACGCTATCCGTTTTGGTCGGATGCCGGAGGCTGAGAAGAGGAAGCTGGTGGCAGGGCT
GACTGCAAACGAGGGGAGCCAGTACAACCCACAGGTGGCCGACCTGAAGGCCTTCTCCAAGCACATCTAC
AATGCCTACCTGAAAAACTTCAACATGACCAAAAAGAAGGCCCGCAGCATCCTCACCGGCAAAGCCAGCC
ACACGGCGCCCTTTGTGATCCACGACATCGAGACATTGTGGCAGGCAGAGAAGGGGCTGGTGTGGAAGCA
GTTGGTGAATGGCCTGCCTCCCTACAAGGAGATCAGCGTGCACGTCTTCTACCGCTGCCAGTGCACCACA
AGGGAGACCGTGCGGGAGCTCACTGAGTTCGCCAAGAGCATCCCCAGCTTCAGCAGCCTCTTCCTCAACG
ACCAGGTTACCCTTCTCAAGTATGGCGTGCACGAGGCCATCTTCGCCATGCTGGCCTCTATCGTCAACAA
GGACGGGCTGCTGGTAGCCAACGGCAGTGGCTTTGTCACCCGTGAGTTCCTGCGCAGCCTCCGCAAACCC
TTCAGTGATATCATTGAGCCTAAGTTTGAATTTGCTGTCAAGTTCAACGCCCTGGAACTTGATGACAGTG
ACCTGGCCCTATTCATTGCGGCCATCATTCTGTGTGGAGACCGGCCAGGCCTCATGAACGTTCCACGGGT
GGAGGCTATCCAGGACACCATCCTGCGTGCCCTCGAATTCCACCTGCAGGCCAACCACCCTGATGCCCAG
TACCTCTTCCCCAAGCTGCTGCAGAAGATGGCTGACCTGCGGCAACTGGTCACCGAGCACGCCCAGATGA
TGCAGCGGATCAAGAAGACCGAAACCGAGACCTCGCTGCACCCTCTGCTCCAGGAGATCTACAAGGACAT
GTACTAACGGCGGCACCCAGGCCTCCCTGCAGACTCCAATGGGGCCAGCACTGGAGGGGCCCACCCACAT
GACTTTTCCATTGACCAGCTCTCAAGGGCGAATTCTGCAGATATCCATCACACTGGCGGCCGCTCGAGGT
TAACGAATTCTACCGGGTAGGGGAGGCGCTTTTCCCAAGGCAGTCTGGAGCATGCGCTTTAGCAGCCCCG
CTGGGCACTTGGCGCTACACAAGTGGCCTCTGGCCTCGCACACATTCCACATCCACCGGTAGGCGCCAAC
CGGCTCCGTTCTTTGGTGGCCCCTTCGCGCCACCTTCTACTCCTCCCCTAGTCAGGAAGTTCCCCCCCGC
CCCGCAGCTCGCGTCGTGCAGGACGTGACAAATGGAAGTAGCACGTCTCACTAGTCTCGTGCAGATGGAC
AGCACCGCTGAGCAATGGAAGCGGGTAGGCCTTTGGGGCAGCGGCCAATAGCAGCTTTGCTCCTTCGCTT
TCTGGGCTCAGAGGCTGGGAAGGGGTGGGTCCGGGGGCGGGCTCAGGGGCGGGCTCAGGGGCGGGGCGGG
CGCCCGAAGGTCCTCCGGAGGCCCGGCATTCTGCACGCTTCAAAAGCGCACGTCTGCCGCGCTGTTCTCC
TCTTCCTCATCTCCGGGCCTTTCGACCTGCAGCCCAAGCTTACCATGGCCAAGCCTTTGTCTCAAGAAGA
ATCCACCCTCATTGAAAGAGCAACGGCTACAATCAACAGCATCCCCATCTCTGAAGACTACAGCGTCGCC
AGCGCAGCTCTCTCTAGCGACGGCCGCATCTTCACTGGTGTCAATGTATATCATTTTACTGGGGGACCTT
GTGCAGAACTCGTGGTGCTGGGCACTGCTGCTGCTGCGGCAGCTGGCAACCTGACTTGTATCGTCGCGAT
CGGAAATGAGAACAGGGGCATCTTGAGCCCCTGCGGACGGTGCCGACAGGTGCTTCTCGATCTGCATCCT
GGGATCAAAGCCATAGTGAAGGACAGTGATGGACAGCCGACGGCAGTTGGGATTCGTGAATTGCTGCCCT
CTGGTTATGTGTGGGAGGGCTAATCGATAAAATAAAAGATTTTATTTAGTCTCCAGAAAAAGGGGGGAAT
GAAAGACCCCACCTGTAGGTTTGGCAAGCTAGAGAACCATCAGATGTTTCCAGGGTGCCCCAAGGACCTG
AAATGACCCTGTGCCTTATTTGAACTAACCAATCAGTTCGCTTCTCGCTTCTGTTCGCGCGCTTCTGCTC
CCCGAGCTCAATAAAAGAGCCCACAACCCCTCACTCGGCGCGCCAGTCCTCCGATAGACTGCGTCGCCCG
GGTACCCGTGTATCCAATAAACCCTCTTGCAGTTGCATCCGACTTGTGGTCTCGCTGTTCCTTGGGAGGG
TCTCCTCTGAGTGATTGACTACCCGTCAGCGGGGGTCTTTCATGGGTAACAGTTTCTTGAAGTTGGAGAA
CAACATTCTGAGGGTAGGAGTCGAATATTAAGTAATCCTGACTCAATTAGCCACTGTTTTGAATCCACAT
ACTCCAATACTCCTGAAATAGTTCATTATGGACAGCGCAGAAAGAGCTGGGGAGAATTGTGAAATTGTTA
TCCGCTCACAATTCCACACAACATACGAGCCGGAAGCATAAAGTGTAAAGCCTGGGGTGCCTAATGAGTG
AGCTAACTCACATTAATTGCGTTGCGCTCACTGCCCGCTTTCCAGTCGGGAAACCTGTCGTGCCAGCTGC
ATTAATGAATCGGCCAACGCGCGGGGAGAGGCGGTTTGCGTATTGGGCGCTCTTCCGCTTCCTCGCTCAC
TGACTCGCTGCGCTCGGTCGTTCGGCTGCGGCGAGCGGTATCAGCTCACTCAAAGGCGGTAATACGGTTA
TCCACAGAATCAGGGGATAACGCAGGAAAGAACATGTGAGCAAAAGGCCAGCAAAAGGCCAGGAACCGTA
AAAAGGCCGCGTTGCTGGCGTTTTTCCATAGGCTCCGCCCCCCTGACGAGCATCACAAAAATCGACGCTC
AAGTCAGAGGTGGCGAAACCCGACAGGACTATAAAGATACCAGGCGTTTCCCCCTGGAAGCTCCCTCGTG
CGCTCTCCTGTTCCGACCCTGCCGCTTACCGGATACCTGTCCGCCTTTCTCCCTTCGGGAAGCGTGGCGC
TTTCTCATAGCTCACGCTGTAGGTATCTCAGTTCGGTGTAGGTCGTTCGCTCCAAGCTGGGCTGTGTGCA
CGAACCCCCCGTTCAGCCCGACCGCTGCGCCTTATCCGGTAACTATCGTCTTGAGTCCAACCCGGTAAGA
CACGACTTATCGCCACTGGCAGCAGCCACTGGTAACAGGATTAGCAGAGCGAGGTATGTAGGCGGTGCTA
CAGAGTTCTTGAAGTGGTGGCCTAACTACGGCTACACTAGAAGAACAGTATTTGGTATCTGCGCTCTGCT
GAAGCCAGTTACCTTCGGAAAAAGAGTTGGTAGCTCTTGATCCGGCAAACAAACCACCGCTGGTAGCGGT
GGTTTTTTTGTTTGCAAGCAGCAGATTACGCGCAGAAAAAAAGGATCTCAAGAAGATCCTTTGATCTTTT
CTACGGGGTCTGACGCTCAGTGGAACGAAAACTCACGTTAAGGGATTTTGGTCATGAGATTATCAAAAAG
GATCTTCACCTAGATCCTTTTAAATTAAAAATGAAGTTTTAAATCAATCTAAAGTATATATGAGTAAACT
TGGTCTGACAGTTACCAATGCTTAATCAGTGAGGCACCTATCTCAGCGATCTGTCTATTTCGTTCATCCA
TAGTTGCCTGACTCCCCGTCGTGTAGATAACTACGATACGGGAGGGCTTACCATCTGGCCCCAGTGCTGC
AATGATACCGCGAGACCCACGCTCACCGGCTCCAGATTTATCAGCAATAAACCAGCCAGCCGGAAGGGCC
GAGCGCAGAAGTGGTCCTGCAACTTTATCCGCCTCCATCCAGTCTATTAATTGTTGCCGGGAAGCTAGAG
TAAGTAGTTCGCCAGTTAATAGTTTGCGCAACGTTGTTGCCATTGCTACAGGCATCGTGGTGTCACGCTC
GTCGTTTGGTATGGCTTCATTCAGCTCCGGTTCCCAACGATCAAGGCGAGTTACATGATCCCCCATGTTG
TGCAAAAAAGCGGTTAGCTCCTTCGGTCCTCCGATCGTTGTCAGAAGTAAGTTGGCCGCAGTGTTATCAC
TCATGGTTATGGCAGCACTGCATAATTCTCTTACTGTCATGCCATCCGTAAGATGCTTTTCTGTGACTGG
TGAGTACTCAACCAAGTCATTCTGAGAATAGTGTATGCGGCGACCGAGTTGCTCTTGCCCGGCGTCAATA
CGGGATAATACCGCGCCACATAGCAGAACTTTAAAAGTGCTCATCATTGGAAAACGTTCTTCGGGGCGAA
AACTCTCAAGGATCTTACCGCTGTTGAGATCCAGTTCGATGTAACCCACTCGTGCACCCAACTGATCTTC
AGCATCTTTTACTTTCACCAGCGTTTCTGGGTGAGCAAAAACAGGAAGGCAAAATGCCGCAAAAAAGGGA
ATAAGGGCGACACGGAAATGTTGAATACTCATACTCTTCCTTTTTCAATATTATTGAAGCATTTATCAGG
GTTATTGTCTCATGAGCGGATACATATTTGAATGTATTTAGAAAAATAAACAAATAGGGGTTCCGCGCAC
ATTTCCCCGAAAAGTGCCACCTGACGTCTAAGAAACCATTATTATCATGACATTAACCTATAAAAATAGG
CGTATCACGAGGCCCTTTCGTCTCGCGCGTTTCGGTGATGACGGTGAAAACCTCTGACACATGCAGCTCC
CGGAGACGGTCACAGCTTGTCTGTAAGCGGATGCCGGGAGCAGACAAGCCCGTCAGGGCGCGTCAGCGGG
TGTTGGCGGGTGTCGGGGCTGGCTTAACTATGCGGCATCAGAGCAGATTGTACTGAGAGTGCACCATATG
CGGTGTGAAATACCGCACAGATGCGTAAGGAGAAAATACCGCATCAGGCGCCATTCGCCATTCAGGCTGC
GCAACTGTTGGGAAGGGCGATCGGTGCGGGCCTCTTCGCTATTACGCCAGCTGGCGAAAGGGGGATGTGC
TGCAAGGCGATTAAGTTGGGTAACGCCAGGGTTTTCCCAGTCACGACGTTGTAAAACGACGGCGCAAGGA
ATGGTGCATGCAAGGAGATGGCGCCCAACAGTCCCCCGGCCACGGGGCCTGCCACCATACCCACGCCGAA
ACAAGCGCTCATGAGCCCGAAGTGGCGAGCCCGATCTTCCCCATCGGTGATGTCGGCGATATAGGCGCCA
GCAACCGCACCTGTGGCGCCGGTGATGCCGGCCACGATGCGTCCGGCGTAGAGGCGATTAGTCCAATTTG
TTAAAGACAGGATATCAGTGGTCCAGGCTCTAGTTTTGACTCAACAATATCACCAGCTGAAGCCTATAGA
GTACGAGCCATAGATAAAATAAAAGATTTTATTTAGTCTCCAGAAAAAGGGGGG
