>Addgene plasmid #130735 | pMSCVbsd-PPARD-V254R | depositor partial sequence | sequence record 250246 | PPARD V254R
ATGGAGCAGCCACAGGAGGAAGCCCCTGAGGTCCGGGAAGAGGAGGAGAAAGAGGAAGTGGCAGAGGCAG
AAGGAGCCCCAGAGCTCAATGGGGGACCACAGCATGCACTTCCTTCCAGCAGCTACACAGACCTCTCCCG
GAGCTCCTCGCCACCCTCACTGCTGGACCAACTGCAGATGGGCTGTGACGGGGCCTCATGCGGCAGCCTC
AACATGGAGTGCCGGGTGTGCGGGGACAAGGCATCGGGCTTCCACTACGGTGTTCATGCATGTGAGGGGT
GCAAGGGCTTCTTCCGTCGTACGATCCGCATGAAGCTGGAGTACGAGAAGTGTGAGCGCAGCTGCAAGAT
TCAGAAGAAGAACCGCAACAAGTGCCAGTACTGCCGCTTCCAGAAGTGCCTGGCACTGGGCATGTCACAC
AACGCTATCCGTTTTGGTCGGATGCCGGAGGCTGAGAAGAGGAAGCTGGTGGCAGGGCTGACTGCAAACG
AGGGGAGCCAGTACAACCCACAGGTGGCCGACCTGAAGGCCTTCTCCAAGCACATCTACAATGCCTACCT
GAAAAACTTCAACATGACCAAAAAGAAGGCCCGCAGCATCCTCACCGGCAAAGCCAGCCACACGGCGCCC
TTTGTGATCCACGACATCGAGACATTGTGGCAGGCAGAGAAGGGGCTGGTGTGGAAGCAGTTGGTGAATG
GCCTGCCTCCCTACAAGGAGATCAGCGTGCACGTCTTCTACCGCTGCCAGTGCACCACAAGGGAGACCGT
GCGGGAGCTCACTGAGTTCGCCAAGAGCATCCCCAGCTTCAGCAGCCTCTTCCTCAACGACCAGGTTACC
CTTCTCAAGTATGGCGTGCACGAGGCCATCTTCGCCATGCTGGCCTCTATCGTCAACAAGGACGGGCTGC
TGGTAGCCAACGGCAGTGGCTTTGTCACCCGTGAGTTCCTGCGCAGCCTCCGCAAACCCTTCAGTGATAT
CATTGAGCCTAAGTTTGAATTTGCTGTCAAGTTCAACGCCCTGGAACTTGATGACAGTGACCTGGCCCTA
TTCATTGCGGCCATCATTCTGTGTGGAGACCGGCCAGGCCTCATGAACGTTCCACGGGTGGAGGCTATCC
AGGACACCATCCTGCGTGCCCTCGAATTCCACCTGCAGGCCAACCACCCTGATGCCCAGTACCTCTTCCC
CAAGCTGCTGCAGAAGATGGCTGACCTGCGGCAACTGGTCACCGAGCACGCCCAGATGATGCAGCGGATC
AAGAAGACCGAAACCGAGACCTCGCTGCACCCTCTGCTCCAGGAGATCTACAAGGACATGTACTAA
